>Addgene plasmid #22880 | pSBFP2-C1 | addgene full sequence | sequence record 364668 | Addgene NGS Result
ATTACCGCCATGCATTAGTTATTAATAGTAATCAATTACGGGGTCATTAGTTCATAGCCCATATATGGAG
TTCCGCGTTACATAACTTACGGTAAATGGCCCGCCTGGCTGACCGCCCAACGACCCCCGCCCATTGACGT
CAATAATGACGTATGTTCCCATAGTAACGCCAATAGGGACTTTCCATTGACGTCAATGGGTGGAGTATTT
ACGGTAAACTGCCCACTTGGCAGTACATCAAGTGTATCATATGCCAAGTACGCCCCCTATTGACGTCAAT
GACGGTAAATGGCCCGCCTGGCATTATGCCCAGTACATGACCTTATGGGACTTTCCTACTTGGCAGTACA
TCTACGTATTAGTCATCGCTATTACCATGGTGATGCGGTTTTGGCAGTACATCAATGGGCGTGGATAGCG
GTTTGACTCACGGGGATTTCCAAGTCTCCACCCCATTGACGTCAATGGGAGTTTGTTTTGGCACCAAAAT
CAACGGGACTTTCCAAAATGTCGTAACAACTCCGCCCCATTGACGCAAATGGGCGGTAGGCGTGTACGGT
GGGAGGTCTATATAAGCAGAGCTGGTTTAGTGAACCGTCAGATCCGCTAGCGCTACCGGTCGCCACCATG
GTGAGCAAGGGCGAGGAGCTGTTCACCGGGGTGGTGCCCATCCTGGTCGAGCTGGACGGCGACGTAAACG
GCCACAAGTTCAGCGTGTCCGGCGAGGGCGAGGGCGATGCCACCTACGGCAAGCTGACCCTGAAGTTCAT
CTGCACCACCGGCAAGCTGCCCGTGCCCTGGCCCACCCTCGTGACCACCCTGAGCCACGGCGTGCAGTGC
TTCGCCCGCTACCCCGACCACATGAAGCAGCACGACTTCTTCAAGTCCGCCATGCCCGAAGGCTACGTCC
AGGAGCGCACCATCTTCTTCAAGGACGACGGCAACTACAAGACCCGCGCCGAGGTGAAGTTCGAGGGCGA
CACCCTGGTGAACCGCATCGAGCTGAAGGGCATCGACTTCAAGGAGGACGGCAACATCCTGGGGCACAAG
CTGGAGTACAACTTCAACAGCCACAACGTCTATATCACCGCCGACAAGCAGAAGAACGGCATCAAGGCCA
ACTTCAAGATCCGCCACAACATCGAGGACGGCGGCGTGCAGCTCGCCGACCACTACCAGCAGAACACCCC
CATCGGCGACGGCCCCGTGCTGCTGCCCGACAACCACTACCTGAGCACCCAGTCCAAGCTGAGCAAAGAC
CCCAACGAGAAGCGCGATCACATGGTCCTGCTGGAGTTCGTGACCGCCGCCGGGATCACTCTCGGCATGG
ACGAGCTGTACAAGTCCGGACTCAGATCTCGAGCTCAAGCTTCGAATTCTGCAGTCGACGGTACCGCGGG
CCCGGGATCCACCGGATCTAGATAACTGATCATAATCAGCCATACCACATTTGTAGAGGTTTTACTTGCT
TTAAAAAACCTCCCACACCTCCCCCTGAACCTGAAACATAAAATGAATGCAATTGTTGTTGTTAACTTGT
TTATTGCAGCTTATAATGGTTACAAATAAAGCAATAGCATCACAAATTTCACAAATAAAGCATTTTTTTC
ACTGCATTCTAGTTGTGGTTTGTCCAAACTCATCAATGTATCTTAAGGCGTAAATTGTAAGCGTTAATAT
TTTGTTAAAATTCGCGTTAAATTTTTGTTAAATCAGCTCATTTTTTAACCAATAGGCCGAAATCGGCAAA
ATCCCTTATAAATCAAAAGAATAGACCGAGATAGGGT
[37 nt withheld, positions 1788-1824]
AAAGAACGTGGACTCCAACGTCAAAGG
[49 nt withheld, positions 1852-1900]
T
[91 nt withheld, positions 1902-1992]
G
[124 nt withheld, positions 1994-2117]
CAGGTGGCACTTTTCGGGGAAATGTGCGCGGAACCCCTATTTGTTTATTTTTCTAAATACATTCAAATAT
GTATCCGCTCATGAGACAATAACCCTGATAAATGCTTCAATAATATTGAAAAAGGAAGAGTCCTGAGGCG
GAAAGAACCAGCTGTGGAATGTGTGTCAGTTAGGGTGTGGAAAGTCCCCAGGCTCCCCAGCAGGCAGAAG
TATGCAAAGCATGCATCTCAATTAGTCAGCAACCAGGTGTGGAAAGTCCCCAGGCTCCCCAGCAGGCAGA
AGTATGCAAAGCATGCATCTCAATTAGTCAGCAACCATAGTCCCGCCCCTAACTCCGCCCATCCCGCCCC
TAACTCCGCCCAGTTCCGCCCATTCTCCGCCCCATGGCTGACTAATTTTTTTTATTTATGCAGAGGCCGA
GGCCGCCTCGGCCTCTGAGCTATTCCAGAAGTAGTGAGGAGGCTTTTTTGGAGGCCTAGGCTTTTGCAAA
GATCGATCAAGAGACAGGATGAGGATCGTTTCGCATGATTGAACAAGATGGATTGCACGCAGGTTCTCCG
GCCGCTTGGGTGGAGAGGCTATTCGGCTATGACTGGGCACAACAGACAATCGGCTGCTCTGATGCCGCCG
TGTTCCGGCTGTCAGCGCAGGGGCGCCCGGTTCTTTTTGTCAAGACCGACCTGTCCGGTGCCCTGAATGA
ACTGCAAGACGAGGCAGCGCGGCTATCGTGGCTGGCCACGACGGGCGTTCCTTGCGCAGCTGTGCTCGAC
GTTGTCACTGAAGCGGGAAGGGACTGGCTGCTATTGGGCGAAGTGCCGGGGCAGGATCTCCTGTCATCTC
ACCTTGCTCCTGCCGAGAAAGTATCCATCATGGCTGATGCAATGCGGCGGCTGCATACGCTTGATCCGGC
TACCTGCCCATTCGACCACCAAGCGAAACATCGCATCGAGCGAGCACGTACTCGGATGGAAGCCGGTCTT
GTCGATCAGGATGATCTGGACGAAGAGCATCAGGGGCTCGCGCCAGCCGAACTGTTCGCCAGGCTCAAGG
CGAGCATGCCCGACGGCGAGGATCTCGTCGTGACCCATGGCGATGCCTGCTTGCCGAATATCATGGTGGA
AAATGGCCGCTTTTCTGGATTCATCGACTGTGGCCGGCTGGGTGTGGCGGACCGCTATCAGGACATAGCG
TTGGCTACCCGTGATATTGCTGAAGAGCTTGGCGGCGAATGGGCTGACCGCTTCCTCGTGCTTTACGGTA
TCGCCGCTCCCGATTCGCAGCGCATCGCCTTCTATCGCCTTCTTGACGAGTTCTTCTGAGCGGGACTCTG
GGGTTCGAAATGACCGACCAAGCGACGCCCAACCTGCCATCACGAGATTTCGATTCCACCGCCGCCTTCT
ATGAAAGGTTGGGCTTCGGAATCGTTTTCCGGGACGCCGGCTGGATGATCCTCCAGCGCGGGGATCTCAT
GCTGGAGTTCTTCGCCCACCCTAGGGGGAGGCTAACTGAAACACGGAAGGAGACAATACCGGAAGGAACC
CGCGCTATGACGGCAATAAAAAGACAGAATAAAACGCACGGTGTTGGGTCGTTTGTTCATAAACGCGGGG
TTCGGTCCCAGGGCTGGCACTCTGTCGATACCCCACCGAGACCCCATTGGGGCCAATACGCCCGCGTTTC
TTCCTTTTCCCCACCCCACCCCCCAAGTTCGGGTGAAGGCCCAGGGCTCGCAGCCAACGTCGGGGCGGCA
GGCCCTGCCATAGCCTCAGGTTACTCATATATACTTTAGATTGATTTAAAACTTCATTTTTAATTTAAAA
GGATCTAGGTGAAGATCCTTTTTGATAATCTCATGACCAAAATCCCTTAACGTGAGTTTTCGTTCCACTG
AGCGTCAGACCCCGTAGAAAAGATCAAAGGATCTTCTTGAGATCCTTTTTTTCTGCGCGTAATCTGCTGC
TTGCAAACAAAAAAACCACCGCTACCAGCGGTGGTTTGTTTGCCGGATCAAGAGCTACCAACTCTTTTTC
CGAAGGTAACTGGCTTCAGCAGAGCGCAGATACCAAATACTGTTCTTCTAGTGTAGCCGTAGTTAGGCCA
CCACTTCAAGAACTCTGTATCACCGCCTACATACCTCGCTCTGCTAATCCTGTTACCAGTGGCTGCTGCC
AGTGGCGATAAGTCGTGTCTTACCGGGTTGGACTCAAGACGATAGTTACCGGATAAGGCGCAGCGGTCGG
GCTGAACGGGGGGTTCGTGCACACAGCCCAGCTTGGAGCGAACGACCTACACCGAACTGAGATACCTACA
GCGTGAGCTATGAGAAAGCGCCACGCTTCCCGAAGGGAGAAAGGCGGACAGGTATCCGGTAAGCGGCAGG
GTCGGAACAGGAGAGCGCACGAGGGAGCTTCCAGGGGGAAACGCCTGGTATCTTTATAGTCCTGTCGGGT
TTCGCCACCTCTGACTTGAGCGTCGATTTTTGTGATGCTCGTCAGGGGGGCGGAGCCTATGGAAAAACGC
CAGCAACGCGGCCTTTTTACGGTTCCTGGCCTTTTGCTGGCCTTTTGCTCACATGTTCTTTCCTGCGTTA
TCCCCTGATTCTGTGGATAACCGT
Features (pLannotate 1.2.2; 14 found; start..end, strand, type, name):
     76..379     +  enhancer       CMV enhancer: human cytomegalovirus immediate early enhancer
    380..583     +  promoter       CMV promoter: human cytomegalovirus (CMV) immediate early promoter
    628..1344    +  CDS            SBFP2: SBFP2 is a basic (constitutively fluorescent) blue fluorescent protein published in 2007, derived from Aequorea victoria. It has moderate acid sensitivity.
   1345..1410    +  misc_feature   MCS: multiple cloning site
   1427..1511    +  CDS            large T antigen (fragment): large T antigen from SV40 (simian virus 40)
   1534..1655    +  polyA_signal   SV40 poly(A) signal: SV40 polyadenylation signal
   1689..2117    -  rep_origin     f1 ori (sequence partly withheld): f1 bacteriophage origin of replication; arrow indicates direction of (+) strand synthesis
   2144..2248    +  promoter       AmpR promoter: bla
   2250..2607    +  promoter       SV40 promoter: SV40 enhancer and early promoter
   2642..3436    +  CDS            NeoR/KanR: aminoglycoside phosphotransferase from Tn5; aph(3')-II (or nptII); confers resistance to neomycin, kanamycin, and G418 (Geneticin®)
   3457..3609    +  CDS            ble (fragment): BLE_KLEPN - Experimental evidence at protein level: Swiss-Prot protein existence level 1. Binding protein with a strong affinity to the bleomycin family of antibiotics. Binds to CL990; an antimitotic-antibiotic compound. From Klebsiella pneumoniae.
   3668..3715    +  polyA_signal   HSV TK poly(A) signal: herpes simplex virus thymidine kinase polyadenylation signal (Cole and Stacy, 1985)
   3806..3822    -  polyA_signal   bGH poly(A) signal (fragment): bovine growth hormone polyadenylation signal
   4044..4632    +  rep_origin     ori: high-copy-number ColE1/pMB1/pBR322/pUC origin of replication
