[The description below was written by a language model from this plasmid's Addgene catalogue record and pLannotate feature annotations shown in this document.]
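Description:
pSBFP2-C1 is a mammalian expression plasmid built on the Clontech pEGFP-C1 backbone, in which the EGFP coding sequence has been exchanged, between the retained AgeI and BsrGI sites, for SBFP2, a constitutively fluorescent blue protein derived from Aequorea victoria GFP. The sequenced plasmid is about 4.7 kb. SBFP2 is transcribed from the human cytomegalovirus immediate early enhancer and promoter and is followed directly by a multiple cloning site and then the SV40 polyadenylation signal. This "C1" layout means a gene of interest can be inserted in frame downstream of the fluorescent protein, giving a fusion with SBFP2 at the N-terminus. Without an insert, the plasmid simply expresses the blue protein on its own.

Propagation in E. coli relies on a high-copy ColE1/pUC-type origin, and an f1 origin is also present for single-stranded DNA production. A single Tn5 aminoglycoside phosphotransferase gene (NeoR/KanR) serves both hosts. A bacterial bla-type promoter drives it for kanamycin selection in bacteria, while the adjacent SV40 enhancer/early promoter, together with the HSV TK polyadenylation signal, drives it in mammalian cells for G418 selection of stable transfectants. The short fragments annotated as large T antigen, ble and bGH poly(A) appear to be backbone remnants or partial sequence matches rather than functional elements.

The plasmid is suited to transient or stable expression of a blue fluorescent marker in mammalian cells, to tagging proteins for localisation studies, and to multicolour imaging alongside green or other spectral variants. It comes from work describing improved green and blue fluorescent proteins for bacterial and mammalian expression.
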