Addgene plasmid #22880: pSBFP2-C1
Depositing lab: Dorus Gadella. Publication: Improved green and blue fluorescent proteins for expression in bacteria and mammalian cells. Kremers GJ, Goedhart J, van den Heuvel DJ, Gerritsen HC, Gadella TW. Biochemistry. 2007 Mar 27. 46(12):3775-83. 10.1021/bi0622874 PubMed 17323929.
Backbone
  Vector backbone: pEGFP-C1
  Backbone manufacturer: Clontech
  Backbone size w/o insert (bp): 4000
  Vector type: Mammalian Expression
  Selectable markers: Neomycin (select with G418)
Growth in bacteria
  Bacterial resistance: Kanamycin, 50 μg/mL
  Growth temperature: 37°C
  Growth strain: DH5alpha
  Copy number: High Copy
Gene/Insert
  Gene/Insert name: SBFP2
  Species: A. victoria
  Insert size (bp): 720
  Cloning method: Restriction Enzyme; 5′ cloning site AgeI (not destroyed); 3′ cloning site BsrGI (not destroyed)
  Sequencing primers: 5′ CMV
Terms and licenses: Academic/Nonprofit Terms; Industry Terms: Not Available to Industry
How to cite: pSBFP2-C1 was a gift from Dorus Gadella (Addgene plasmid # 22880 ; http://n2t.net/addgene:22880 ; RRID:Addgene_22880)
