>Addgene plasmid #22880 | pSBFP2-C1 | addgene partial sequence | sequence record 28912 | 22880 wit CMV-F
NGTGAACCGTCAGATCCGCTAGCGCTACCGGTCGCCACCATGGTGAGCAAGGGCGAGGAGCTGTTCACCG
GGGTGGTGCCCATCCTGGTCGAGCTGGACGGCGACGTAAACGGCCACAAGTTCAGCGTGTCCGGCGAGGG
CGAGGGCGATGCCACCTACGGCAAGCTGACCCTGAAGTTCATCTGCACCACCGGCAAGCTGCCCGTGCCC
TGGCCCACCCTCGTGACCACCCTGAGCCACGGCGTGCAGTGCTTCGCCCGCTACCCCGACCACATGAAGC
AGCACGACTTCTTCAAGTCCGCCATGCCCGAAGGCTACGTCCAGGAGCGCACCATCTTCTTCAAGGACGA
CGGCAACTACAAGACCCGCGCCGAGGTGAAGTTCGAGGGCGACACCCTGGTGAACCGCATCGAGCTGAAG
GGCATCGACTTCAAGGAGGACGGCAACATCCTGGGGCACAAGCTGGAGTACAACTTCAACAGCCACAACG
TCTATATCACCGCCGACAAGCAGAAGAACGGCATCAAGGCCAACTTCAAGATCCGCCACAACATCGAGGA
CGGCGGCGTGCAGCTCGCCGACCACTACCAGCAGAACACCCCCATCGGCGACGGCCCCGTGCTGCTGCCC
GACAACCACTACCTGAGCACCCAGTCCAAGCTGAGCAAAGACCCCAACGAGAAGCGCGATCACATG
